>Addgene plasmid #120617 | Smp_149740-Cd4-bio-His | addgene full sequence | sequence record 234205 | Addgene NGS Result
GTGATGCGGTTTTGGCAGTACACCAATGGGCGTGGATAGCGGTTTGACTCACGGGGATTTCCAAGTCTCC
ACCCCATTGACGTCAATGGGAGTTTGTTTTGGCACCAAAATCAACGGGACTTTCCAAAATGTCGTAATAA
CCCCGCCCCGTTGACGCAAATGGGCGGTAGGCGTGTACGGTGGGAGGTCTATATAAGCAGAGCTCGTTTA
GTGAACCGTCAGATCCTCACTCTCTTCCGCATCGCTGTCTGCGAGGGCCAGCTGTTGGGCTCGCGGTTGA
GGACAAACTCTTCGCGGTCTTTCCAGTACTCTTGGATCGGAAACCCGTCGGCCTCCGAACGGTACTCCGC
CACCGAGGGACCTGAGCGAGTCCGCATCGACCGGATCGGAAAACCTCTCGAGAAAGGCGTCTAACCAGTC
ACAGTCGCAAGGTAGGCTGAGCACCGTGGCGGGCGGCAGCGGGTGGCGGTCGGGGTTGTTTCTGGCGGAG
GTGCTGCTGATGATGTAATTAAAGTAGGCGGTCTTGAGACGGCGGATGGTCGAGGTGAGGTGTGGCAGGC
TTGAGATCCAGCTGTTGGGGTGAGTACTCCCTCTCAAAAGCGGGCATTACTTCTGCGCTAAGATTGTCAG
TTTCCAAAAACGAGGAGGATTTGATATTCACCTGGCCCGATCTGGCCATACACTTGAGTGACAATGACAT
CCACTTTGCCTTTCTCTCCACAGGTGTCCACTCCCAGGTCCAAGTTTGCCACCATGGAGTTTCAGACCCA
GGTACTCATGTCCCTGCTGCTCTGCATGTCTGGTGCGGCCGCCTTTGAGTGCGGCAAGCCCGCCATCTAC
CTGAACAACGAGTTCTGGGTCACCGACCTGACCCAGGGCTGCCTGGAAGATGAGCTGAGCATCCTGAACT
ACTGCAAGAAGGTGTACAGCGAGCGGAACATCACCGCCGTGGTGTCCGCCCCTCCCATCGACGTGGTGCT
GAGCGATTGGTGCGAGTTCGCCCACAAGAAACTGGCCAAGTGCCAGAGCATCGGCGACAAGCGGCACGAG
ATCAAGCCCTTCATCTGCCTGGACAACATCCCCATGACCACCCTGTTCACCCCCGTGGGCTGCCAGCTGT
CCTCCCTGGACAACGAGCGGAGCTACGTGTGCGAGAACTACAAGTTCTGGGAGAGCAGCACCAGAGAGGC
CTGCCTGATCCGGAACATGCGGTTCCAGAGCTACCTGCCCTACAAGCCCTGCATCAGCGAGAAGGACTTC
CGGTCCATGTACTTCGCCGCTGCCAAGGTCGTGTGCTGCAAGAACCTGGACAGCGACTTCACCAACTCTG
CCGCCGTGATGAAGCCCCTGACCGACCCCGGCAACAAGACCAGCAGCATGAGCCACAAGCCCAGCAGACT
GGGCAACAAGCTGACCACCACCGAGAACGGCATCTGGGACAGCGACAAGACCGTGATCAACTACCTGAGC
TTCACCAAGCAGAACAGCAGCAGCGGCCTGCTGATCCCCGAGAGAGAGCGGTACAGCCAGGCCAAGCTGG
CCCTGAGCGACGACCTGCACAAGAGAGAGAAGGCCCTGGAACGGAAGTTCAGCAGCGAGGAAAGCCTGAT
CAGCCCCGAGGACTGGCTGAACGAGCCCGTGAAGTCCCAGCTGGAAGAGGACAGCCTGGTGCAGGAATTT
CTGAGCAAGTTCGTGAAGCTGGAAAACCAGAGCGAGCAGGACAGAAAGACCCTGGAAACCATCCACCACC
AGCGGATCGAGGCCCAGATGCTGGAACGGCGGAACGCCATGCAGAACGCCTGGGAGAAGGCCGTGAACAT
CGAGAACCCCAACCACCCCGAGCTGAGCCCCCCTCTGCTGGCCTACGCCAACTACCTGCGGAACAACAAG
TACCGGGACCTGGAAAGCAAGAGCAAGGCCGTGCTGGTGGCCGACGTGACCCTGCCCGACATGATCAAGC
TGCCCACCTTCCAGGAACAGGTCAGCCTGAAGGCCGAGGAAATCATCACCAAGCACCGGCACCACCTGGA
ACCCCTGTACAGCGATAAGCTGACTACCAACAAGAGCAACAAGTCCCGGATCAAGCCCCCCAGACGGCAC
AAGATGCTGATCAACCACCCCTTCGGCGGAAACAAGAACAAGAACTTCAGCAACAGCCACCAGATGAAGA
CCACCACCATCATCCCCACCGTGTCCAACCTGGTGGATATCGACGTGAAGTCCTTCCTGAGCACCGTGGA
CTACAGCAGCTCCCTGAGCCTGAACCAGAACCAGCACACCCCCCACATCAACAGCAGCGAGATGACCGAG
AACAAGACCACCGTGCAGTTCGGCAGCTACCAGAACATCAGCGTGGTCATGCTGCACTCCGACAAGGTGC
TGAACACCAGCAACAGCAGCACCGTGAACCTGAGCACAGGCGCGCCGTCGACCTCCATCACGGCCTATAA
GAGTGAGGGGGAGTCAGCGGAGTTCTCCTTCCCACTCAACCTTGGAGAGGAAAGCCTGCAGGGAGAGTTG
AGATGGAAGGCAGAGAAGGCTCCTTCTTCCCAGTCCTGGATCACCTTCTCCCTAAAGAACCAAAAGGTGT
CTGTGCAGAAGTCTACTAGCAACCCCAAGTTCCAGCTGTCCGAAACGCTCCCACTCACCCTTCAGATACC
CCAGGTCTCCCTTCAGTTTGCTGGTTCTGGCAACCTGACCCTGACTCTGGACAGAGGGATACTGTATCAG
GAAGTGAACCTGGTGGTGATGAAAGTGACTCAGCCCGACAGCAACACTTTGACCTGTGAGGTGATGGGAC
CCACCTCACCCAAGATGAGACTGATCTTGAAGCAGGAGAATCAGGAGGCCAGGGTCTCCAGGCAGGAGAA
AGTGATTCAAGTGCAGGCCCCTGAAGCAGGGGTGTGGCAATGTCTACTGAGTGAAGGTGAAGAGGTCAAG
ATGGACTCCAAGATCCAGGTTTTATCCAAAGGGTTGAATTCCGGCAGCCTGCACCACATCCTGGACGCCC
AGAAGATGCTGTGGAACCACAGGGACAGGAACCTGCCTCCTCTGGCCCCTCTGGGCCCCCACCACCATCA
CCACCATTGAGTCTAGACACGTGATTAATTAAGGATCCCCCGACCTCGACCTCTGGCTAATAAAGGAAAT
TTATTTTCATTGCAATAGTGTGTTGGAATTTTTTGTGTCTCTCACTCGGAAGGACATATGGGAGGGCAAA
TCATTTGGTCGAGATCCCTCGGAGATCTCTAGCTAGAGGATCGATCCCCGCCCCGGACGAACTAAACCTG
ACTACGACATCTCTGCCCCTTCTTCGCGGGGCAGTGCATGTAATCCCTTCAGTTGGTTGGTACAACTTGC
CAACTGGGCCCTGTTCCACATGTGACACGGGGGGGGACCAAACACAAAGGGGTTCTCTGACTGTAGTTGA
CATCCTTATAAATGGATGTGCACATTTGCCAACACTGAGTGGCTTTCATCCTGGAGCAGACTTTGCAGTC
TGTGGACTGCAACACAACATTGCCTTTATGTGTAACTCTTGGCTGAAGCTCTTACACCAATGCTGGGGGA
CATGTACCTCCCAGGGGCCCAGGAAGACTACGGGAGGCTACACCAACGTCAATCAGAGGGGCCTGTGTAG
CTACCGATAAGCGGACCCTCAAGAGGGCATTAGCAATAGTGTTTATAAGGCCCCCTTGTTAACCCTAAAC
GGGTAGCATATGCTTCCCGGGTAGTAGTATATACTATCCAGACTAACCCTAATTCAATAGCATATGTTAC
CCAACGGGAAGCATATGCTATCGAATTAGGGTTAGTAAAAGGGTCCTAAGGAACAGCGATATCTCCCACC
CCATGAGCTGTCACGGTTTTATTTACATGGGGTCAGGATTCCACGAGGGTAGTGAACCATTTTAGTCACA
AGGGCAGTGGCTGAAGATCAAGGAGCGGGCAGTGAACTCTCCTGAATCTTCGCCTGCTTCTTCATTCTCC
TTCGTTTAGCTAATAGAATAACTGCTGAGTTGTGAACAGTAAGGTGTATGTGAGGTGCTCGAAAACAAGG
TTTCAGGTGACGCCCCCAGAATAAAATTTGGACGGGGGGTTCAGTGGTGGCATTGTGCTATGACACCAAT
ATAACCCTCACAAACCCCTTGGGCAATAAATACTAGTGTAGGAATGAAACATTCTGAATATCTTTAACAA
TAGAAATCCATGGGGTGGGGACAAGCCGTAAAGACTGGATGTCCATCTCACACGAATTTATGGCTATGGG
CAACACATAATCCTAGTGCAATATGATACTGGGGTTATTAAGATGTGTCCCAGGCAGGGACCAAGACAGG
TGAACCATGTTGTTACACTCTATTTGTAACAAGGGGAAAGAGAGTGGACGCCGACAGCAGCGGACTCCAC
TGGTTGTCTCTAACACCCCCGAAAATTAAACGGGGCTCCACGCCAATGGGGCCCATAAACAAAGACAAGT
GGCCACTCTTTTTTTTGAAATTGTGGAGTGGGGGCACGCGTCAGCCCCCACACGCCGCCCTGCGGTTTTG
GACTGTAAAATAAGGGTGTAATAACTTGGCTGATTGTAACCCCGCTAACCACTGCGGTCAAACCACTTGC
CCACAAAACCACTAATGGCACCCCGGGGAATACCTGCATAAGTAGGTGGGCGGGCCAAGATAGGGGCGCG
ATTGCTGCGATCTGGAGGACAAATTACACACACTTGCGCCTGAGCGCCAAGCACAGGGTTGTTGGTCCTC
ATATTCACGAGGTCGCTGAGAGCACGGTGGGCTAATGTTGCCATGGGTAGCATATACTACCCAAATATCT
GGATAGCATATGCTATCCTAATCTATATCTGGGTAGCATAGGCTATCCTAATCTATATCTGGGTAGCATA
TGCTATCCTAATCTATATCTGGGTAGTATATGCTATCCTAATTTATATCTGGGTAGCATAGGCTATCCTA
ATCTATATCTGGGTAGCATATGCTATCCTAATCTATATCTGGGTAGTATATGCTATCCTAATCTGTATCC
GGGTAGCATATGCTATCCTAATAGAGATTAGGGTAGTATATGCTATCCTAATTTATATCTGGGTAGCATA
TACTACCCAAATATCTGGATAGCATATGCTATCCTAATCTATATCTGGGTAGCATATGCTATCCTAATCT
ATATCTGGGTAGCATAGGCTATCCTAATCTATATCTGGGTAGCATATGCTATCCTAATCTATATCTGGGT
AGTATATGCTATCCTAATTTATATCTGGGTAGCATAGGCTATCCTAATCTATATCTGGGTAGCATATGCT
ATCCTAATCTATATCTGGGTAGTATATGCTATCCTAATCTGTATCCGGGTAGCATATGCTATCCTCATGA
TAAGCTGTCAAACATGAGAATTTTCTTGAAGACGAAAGGGCCTCGTGATACGCCTATTTTTATAGGTTAA
TGTCATGATAATAATGGTTTCTTAGACGTCAGGTGGCACTTTTCGGGGAAATGTGCGCGGAACCCCTATT
TGTTTATTTTTCTAAATACATTCAAATATGTATCCGCTCATGAGACAATAACCCTGATAAATGCTTCAAT
AATATTGAAAAAGGAAGAGTATGAGTATTCAACATTTCCGTGTCGCCCTTATTCCCTTTTTTGCGGCATT
TTGCCTTCCTGTTTTTGCTCACCCAGAAACGCTGGTGAAAGTAAAAGATGCTGAAGATCAGTTGGGTGCA
CGAGTGGGTTACATCGAACTGGATCTCAACAGCGGTAAGATCCTTGAGAGTTTTCGCCCCGAAGAACGTT
TTCCAATGATGAGCACTTTTAAAGTTCTGCTATGTGGCGCGGTATTATCCCGTGTTGACGCCGGGCAAGA
GCAACTCGGTCGCCGCATACACTATTCTCAGAATGACTTGGTTGAGTACTCACCAGTCACAGAAAAGCAT
CTTACGGATGGCATGACAGTAAGAGAATTATGCAGTGCTGCCATAACCATGAGTGATAACACTGCGGCCA
ACTTACTTCTGACAACGATCGGAGGACCGAAGGAGCTAACCGCTTTTTTGCACAACATGGGGGATCATGT
AACTCGCCTTGATCGTTGGGAACCGGAGCTGAATGAAGCCATACCAAACGACGAGCGTGACACCACGATG
CCTGCAGCAATGGCAACAACGTTGCGCAAACTATTAACTGGCGAACTACTTACTCTAGCTTCCCGGCAAC
AATTAATAGACTGGATGGAGGCGGATAAAGTTGCAGGACCACTTCTGCGCTCGGCCCTTCCGGCTGGCTG
GTTTATTGCTGATAAATCTGGAGCCGGTGAGCGTGGGTCTCGCGGTATCATTGCAGCACTGGGGCCAGAT
GGTAAGCCCTCCCGTATCGTAGTTATCTACACGACGGGGAGTCAGGCAACTATGGATGAACGAAATAGAC
AGATCGCTGAGATAGGTGCCTCACTGATTAAGCATTGGTAACTGTCAGACCAAGTTTACTCATATATACT
TTAGATTGATTTAAAACTTCATTTTTAATTTAAAAGGATCTAGGTGAAGATCCTTTTTGATAATCTCATG
ACCAAAATCCCTTAACGTGAGTTTTCGTTCCACTGAGCGTCAGACCCCGTAGAAAAGATCAAAGGATCTT
CTTGAGATCCTTTTTTTCTGCGCGTAATCTGCTGCTTGCAAACAAAAAAACCACCGCTACCAGCGGTGGT
TTGTTTGCCGGATCAAGAGCTACCAACTCTTTTTCCGAAGGTAACTGGCTTCAGCAGAGCGCAGATACCA
AATACTGTTCTTCTAGTGTAGCCGTAGTTAGGCCACCACTTCAAGAACTCTGTAGCACCGCCTACATACC
TCGCTCTGCTAATCCTGTTACCAGTGGCTGCTGCCAGTGGCGATAAGTCGTGTCTTACCGGGTTGGACTC
AAGACGATAGTTACCGGATAAGGCGCAGCGGTCGGGCTGAACGGGGGGTTCGTGCACACAGCCCAGCTTG
GAGCGAACGACCTACACCGAACTGAGATACCTACAGCGTGAGCTATGAGAAAGCGCCACGCTTCCCGAAG
GGAGAAAGGCGGACAGGTATCCGGTAAGCGGCAGGGTCGGAACAGGAGAGCGCACGAGGGAGCTTCCAGG
GGGAAACGCCTGGTATCTTTATAGTCCTGTCGGGTTTCGCCACCTCTGACTTGAGCGTCGATTTTTGTGA
TGCTCGTCAGGGGGGCGGAGCCTATGGAAAAACGCCAGCAACGCGGCCTTTTTACGGTTCCTGGCCTTTT
GCTGGCCTTTTGCTCACATGTTCTTTCCTGCGTTATCCCCTGATTCTGTGGATAACCGTATTACCGCCTT
TGAGTGAGCTGATACCGCTCGCCGCAGCCGAACGACCGAGCGCAGCGAGTCAGTGAGCGAGGAAGCGGAA
GAGCGCCCAATACGCAAACCGCCTCTCCCCGCGCGTTGGCCGATTCATTAATGCAGCTGGCACGACAGGT
TTCCCGACTGGAAAGCGGGCAGTGAGCGCAACGCAATTAATGTGAGTTAGCTCACTCATTAGGCACCCCA
GGCTTTACACTTTATGCTTCCGGCTCGTATGTTGTGTGGAATTGTGAGCGGATAACAATTTCACACAGGA
AACAGCTATGACCATGATTACGCCAAGCTCTAGCTAGAGGTCGACCAATTCTCATGTTTGACAGCTTATC
ATCGCAGATCCGGGCAACGTTGTTGCCATTGCTGCAGGCGCAGAACTGGTAGGTATGGAAGATCTATACA
TTGAATCAATATTGGCAATTAGCCATATTAGTCATTGGTTATATAGCATAAATCAATATTGGCTATTGGC
CATTGCATACGTTGTATCTATATCATAATATGTACATTTATATTGGCTCATGTCCAATATGACCGCCATG
TTGACATTGATTATTGACTAGTTATTAATAGTAATCAATTACGGGGTCATTAGTTCATAGCCCATATATG
GAGTTCCGCGTTACATAACTTACGGTAAATGGCCCGCCTGGCTGACCGCCCAACGACCCCCGCCCATTGA
CGTCAATAATGACGTATGTTCCCATAGTAACGCCAATAGGGACTTTCCATTGACGTCAATGGGTGGAGTA
TTTACGGTAAACTGCCCACTTGGCAGTACATCAAGTGTATCATATGCCAAGTCCGCCCCCTATTGACGTC
AATGACGGTAAATGGCCCGCCTGGCATTATGCCCAGTACATGACCTTACGGGACTTTCCTACTTGGCAGT
ACATCTACGTATTAGTCATCGCTATTACCATG
Features (pLannotate 1.2.2; 18 found; start..end, strand, type, name):
      2..201     +  promoter       CMV promoter: human cytomegalovirus (CMV) immediate early promoter
    269..307     +  misc_feature   Ad SA (fragment): adenovirus major late transcript splice acceptor (Friedrich and Soriano, 1991)
    340..549     -  CDS            PTP (fragment): TERM_ADE02 - Experimental evidence at protein level: Swiss-Prot protein existence level 1. Protein covalently bound to the viral DNA that acts as a primer for viral genomic replication by DNA strand displacement. Assembles on the viral origin of replication in an initiation complex with viral polymerase, DBP, host NFIA and host POU2F1/OCT1. During initiation, the polymerase covalently couples the first dCTP with Ser- 580 of pTP. The terminal protein stimulates the template activity over 20 fold compared to protein-free templates. Neo-synthesized viral genomes are linked to two preterminal prot
    580..669     +  intron         chimeric intron (fragment): chimera between introns from adenovirus and immunoglobulin heavy chain genes
    688..734     +  CDS            IgH signal sequence (fragment): signal sequence from the mouse immunoglobulin heavy chain variable region
   2419..2979    +  CDS            Cd4 (fragment): CD4_RAT - Experimental evidence at protein level: Swiss-Prot protein existence level 1. Integral membrane glycoprotein that plays an essential role in the immune response and serves multiple functions in responses against both external and internal offenses. In T-cells, functions primarily as a coreceptor for MHC class II molecule:peptide complex. The antigens presented by class II peptides are derived from extracellular proteins while class I peptides are derived from cytosolic proteins. Interacts simultaneously with the T-cell receptor (TCR) and the MHC class II presented by antigen presenti
   3139..3194    +  polyA_signal   β-globin poly(A) signal: rabbit β-globin polyadenylation signal (Gil and Proudfoot, 1987)
   3708..5389    -  rep_origin     oriP (fragment): Epstein-Barr virus oriP replication origin (Yates et al., 2000)
   5516..5620    +  promoter       AmpR promoter: bla
   5621..6481    +  CDS            AmpR: β-lactamase; bla; confers resistance to ampicillin, carbenicillin, and related antibiotics
   6652..7240    +  rep_origin     ori: high-copy-number ColE1/pMB1/pBR322/pUC origin of replication
   7423..7515    +  CDS            lacI (fragment): lac repressor; lacI; The lac repressor binds to the lac operator to inhibit transcription in E. coli. This inhibition can be relieved by adding lactose or isopropyl-β-D-thiogalactopyranoside (IPTG).
   7528..7549    +  protein_bind   CAP binding site: CAP binding activates transcription in the presence of cAMP. E. coli catabolite activator protein
   7564..7594    +  promoter       lac promoter: promoter for the E. coli lac operon
   7602..7618    +  protein_bind   lac operator: The lac repressor binds to the lac operator to inhibit transcription in E. coli. This inhibition can be relieved by adding lactose or isopropyl-β-D-thiogalactopyranoside (IPTG). lac repressor encoded by lacI
   7688..7704    +  promoter       tet promoter (fragment): E. coli promoter for tetracycline efflux protein gene
   7714..7739    -  CDS            bla(M) (fragment): β-lactamase lacking the signal sequence; bla(M); allows cytosolic expression of β-lactamase
   7913..8292    +  enhancer       CMV enhancer: human cytomegalovirus immediate early enhancer
