[The description below was written by a language model from this plasmid's Addgene catalogue record and pLannotate feature annotations shown in this document.]
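Description:
Smp_149740-Cd4-bio-His is a mammalian expression plasmid built on the pTT3 backbone for producing a recombinant, soluble form of the Schistosoma mansoni protein Smp_149740. It is one member of a library of cell-surface and secreted parasite proteins. In bacteria it is maintained at high copy through a ColE1/pUC-type origin and selected with ampicillin via the β-lactamase gene. The backbone also carries an Epstein-Barr virus oriP element, which allows episomal maintenance in mammalian cells that supply EBNA1, a feature typically exploited for high-yield transient expression. Short lac-region, tet promoter and β-lactamase fragments in the annotation appear to be cloning-vector remnants with no role in expression.

The expression cassette is driven by the CMV immediate-early enhancer and promoter, which span the numbering origin of the circular sequence. Downstream lie adenovirus-derived leader and splice sequences and a chimeric intron, which generally improve transcript processing; the antisense "PTP" hit in this region is probably an annotation artefact of the adenoviral sequence rather than an expressed gene. A fragment of a mouse immunoglobulin heavy chain signal sequence is annotated just before the insert region, consistent with secretion of the product. The roughly 1.6 kb Smp_149740 insert, cloned between preserved NotI and AscI sites, is not itself annotated but fits the gap before the tag. It is fused at its C terminus to rat Cd4 domains 3 and 4, a biotinylation sequence and a 6xHis tag, and the cassette ends with a rabbit β-globin polyadenylation signal. The Cd4 module serves as a common antibody-recognisable tag, while the biotin acceptor and His tag allow capture on streptavidin and nickel-affinity purification. The associated study used such proteins to screen for early serological markers of infection.
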