Addgene plasmid #120617: Smp_149740-Cd4-bio-His
Purpose: Expression of recombinant S. mansoni protein
Depositing lab: Gavin Wright. Depositing organization: Wellcome Sanger Institute. Publication: A library of cell-surface and secreted proteins from Schistosoma mansoni identifies early serological markers of infection. Cécile Crosnier, Anna V. Protasio, Gabriel Rinaldi, Shona Wilson, Matthew Berriman, Gavin J. Wright. bioRXiv 10.1101/593616.
Backbone
  Vector backbone: pTT3
  Backbone manufacturer: Yves Durocher, NRC
  Backbone size w/o insert (bp): 6686
  Vector type: Mammalian Expression
Growth in bacteria
  Bacterial resistance: Ampicillin, 100 μg/mL
  Growth temperature: 37°C
  Growth strain: DH5alpha
  Copy number: High Copy
Gene/Insert
  Gene/Insert name: Smp_149740
  Species: Schistosoma mansoni
  Insert size (bp): 1606
  Entrez Gene: Smp_149740 (a.k.a. Smp_149740)
  Promoter: CMV
  Tag / fusion protein: ratCd4(d3+4)-bio-6His (C terminal on backbone)
  Cloning method: Restriction Enzyme; 5′ cloning site NotI (not destroyed); 3′ cloning site AscI (not destroyed)
Terms and licenses: Academic/Nonprofit Terms; Industry Terms: Not Available to Industry
How to cite: Smp_149740-Cd4-bio-His was a gift from Gavin Wright (Addgene plasmid # 120617 ; http://n2t.net/addgene:120617 ; RRID:Addgene_120617)
